Addgene plasmid #139456: LentiGuide-Puro-CTRLg2 (CG510)
Purpose: Lentiviral vector with non-targeting gRNA and puromycin selectable marker
Depositing lab: Caroline Goujon. Depositing organization: CNRS, Delegation Occitanie Est. Publication: The interferon-inducible isoform of NCOA7 inhibits endosome-mediated viral entry. Doyle T, Moncorge O, Bonaventure B, Pollpeter D, Lussignol M, Tauziet M, Apolonia L, Catanese MT, Goujon C, Malim MH. Nat Microbiol. 2018 Dec;3(12):1369-1376. doi: 10.1038/s41564-018-0273-9. Epub 2018 Nov 26. PubMed 30478388.
Backbone
  Vector backbone: LentiGuide-Puro
  Backbone manufacturer: Feng Zhang (Addgene plasmid # 52963)
  Vector type: Mammalian Expression, Lentiviral
  Selectable markers: Puromycin
Growth in bacteria
  Bacterial resistance: Ampicillin, 100 μg/mL
  Growth temperature: 37°C
  Growth strain: NEB Stable
  Copy number: High Copy
Gene/Insert
  Gene/Insert name: Non-targeting sgRNA inserted; resistance gene: puroR
  gRNA/shRNA sequence: g2-CTRL 5_-caatcggcgacgttttaaat
  Species: Synthetic
  Promoter: EF-1a / U6
  Cloning method: Restriction Enzyme; 5′ cloning site BsmBI (unknown if destroyed); 3′ cloning site BsmBI (unknown if destroyed)
Resource information
  A portion of this plasmid was derived from a plasmid made by: Feng Zhang (Addgene plasmid # 52963)
Terms and licenses: Academic/Nonprofit Terms; Industry Terms: Not Available to Industry
How to cite: LentiGuide-Puro-CTRLg2 (CG510) was a gift from Caroline Goujon (Addgene plasmid # 139456 ; http://n2t.net/addgene:139456 ; RRID:Addgene_139456)
