[The description below was written by a language model from this plasmid's Addgene catalogue record and pLannotate feature annotations shown in this document.]
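Description:
LentiGuide-Puro-CTRLg2 (CG510) is a third-generation-style, self-inactivating HIV-1-based lentiviral transfer plasmid built on the LentiGuide-Puro backbone. It carries a synthetic, non-targeting control guide RNA for the Streptococcus pyogenes CRISPR/Cas9 system. In bacteria it is maintained by a high-copy ColE1/pUC origin and selected through the AmpR β-lactamase gene. An f1 origin, an SV40 origin and remnants of the lac region are also annotated in the plasmid backbone.

The viral genome is transcribed in packaging cells from an RSV promoter fused to a truncated 5' LTR. This is followed by the Ψ packaging signal with a partial gag sequence, the Rev response element for Rev-dependent nuclear export, and a cPPT/CTS element that aids nuclear import. The genome ends in a ΔU3 3' LTR, which inactivates LTR promoter activity after integration, with an SV40 poly(A) signal downstream.

Two expression units sit between the LTRs. A human U6 RNA polymerase III promoter drives the control spacer, which was cloned by restriction enzyme cloning at the BsmBI sites and is fused to the Cas9 gRNA scaffold. An EF-1α core promoter with its intron A drives puromycin N-acetyltransferase, and a WPRE follows to enhance transcript expression. No Cas9 coding sequence is annotated, so the nuclease has to be supplied separately, for example from a Cas9-expressing cell line or a second vector.

The stated purpose is delivery of a non-targeting gRNA with puromycin selection of transduced mammalian cells. This makes it suitable as a negative control alongside gene-targeting guides in CRISPR knockout experiments.
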