Features (pLannotate 1.2.2; 29 found; start..end, strand, type, name):
     14..80      +  CDS            small t antigen (fragment): SV40 (simian virus 40) small t antigen
    106..317     +  promoter       EF-1α core promoter: core promoter for human elongation factor EF-1α
    318..1256    +  intron         EF-1α intron A: intron upstream of the start codon of human EF-1α
   1278..1877    +  CDS            PuroR (fragment): puromycin N-acetyltransferase; pac from Streptomyces; confers resistance to puromycin
   1893..2481    +  misc_feature   WPRE: woodchuck hepatitis virus posttranscriptional regulatory element
   2532..2551    +  misc_feature   cPPT/CTS (fragment): central polypurine tract and central termination sequence of HIV-1
   2553..2786    +  LTR            3' LTR (ΔU3): self-inactivating 3' long terminal repeat (LTR) from HIV-1
   2864..2985    +  polyA_signal   SV40 poly(A) signal: SV40 polyadenylation signal
   3025..3160    +  rep_origin     SV40 ori: SV40 origin of replication
   3181..3199    -  promoter       T7 promoter: promoter for bacteriophage T7 RNA polymerase
   3207..3362    +  CDS            lacZα (fragment): LacZα fragment of β-galactosidase; lacZ fragment
   3367..3795    +  rep_origin     f1 ori (sequence partly withheld): f1 bacteriophage origin of replication; arrow indicates direction of (+) strand synthesis
   3848..3952    +  promoter       AmpR promoter: bla
   3953..4813    +  CDS            AmpR: β-lactamase; bla; confers resistance to ampicillin, carbenicillin, and related antibiotics
   4984..5572    +  rep_origin     ori: high-copy-number ColE1/pMB1/pBR322/pUC origin of replication
   5755..5847    +  CDS            lacI (fragment): lac repressor; lacI; The lac repressor binds to the lac operator to inhibit transcription in E. coli. This inhibition can be relieved by adding lactose or isopropyl-β-D-thiogalactopyranoside (IPTG).
   5860..5881    +  protein_bind   CAP binding site: CAP binding activates transcription in the presence of cAMP. E. coli catabolite activator protein
   5896..5926    +  promoter       lac promoter: promoter for the E. coli lac operon
   5934..5950    +  protein_bind   lac operator: The lac repressor binds to the lac operator to inhibit transcription in E. coli. This inhibition can be relieved by adding lactose or isopropyl-β-D-thiogalactopyranoside (IPTG). lac repressor encoded by lacI
   5995..6013    +  promoter       T3 promoter: promoter for bacteriophage T3 RNA polymerase
   6041..6267    +  promoter       RSV promoter: Rous sarcoma virus enhancer/promoter
   6268..6448    +  LTR            5' LTR (truncated): truncated 5' long terminal repeat (LTR) from HIV-1
   6495..6620    +  misc_feature   HIV-1 Ψ: packaging signal of human immunodeficiency virus type 1
   6604..6967    +  CDS            HIV-1 gag (fragment): gag protein from human immunodeficiency virus 1; gag
   7113..7346    +  misc_feature   RRE: The Rev response element (RRE) of HIV-1 allows for Rev-dependent mRNA export from the nucleus to the cytoplasm.
   7723..7749    +  CDS            Rev (fragment): human immunodeficiency virus 1 (HIV-1) Rev protein; rev; enhances nuclear export of unspliced and incompletely spliced viral mRNAs
   7753..7993    +  promoter       U6 promoter: RNA polymerase III promoter for human U6 snRNA
   8023..8098    +  misc_RNA       gRNA scaffold: guide RNA scaffold for the Streptococcus pyogenes CRISPR/Cas9 system
   8154..8271    +  misc_feature   cPPT/CTS: central polypurine tract and central termination sequence of HIV-1
>Addgene plasmid #139456 | LentiGuide-Puro-CTRLg2 (CG510) | addgene full sequence | sequence record 308468 | Addgene NGS Result
CCCGGGTGCAAAGATGGATAAAGTTTTAAACAGAGAGGAATCTTTGCAGCTAATGGACCTTCTAGGTCTT
GAAAGGAGTGGGAATTGGCTCCGGTGCCCGTCAGTGGGCAGAGCGCACATCGCCCACAGTCCCCGAGAAG
TTGGGGGGAGGGGTCGGCAATTGATCCGGTGCCTAGAGAAGGTGGCGCGGGGTAAACTGGGAAAGTGATG
TCGTGTACTGGCTCCGCCTTTTTCCCGAGGGTGGGGGAGAACCGTATATAAGTGCAGTAGTCGCCGTGAA
CGTTCTTTTTCGCAACGGGTTTGCCGCCAGAACACAGGTAAGTGCCGTGTGTGGTTCCCGCGGGCCTGGC
CTCTTTACGGGTTATGGCCCTTGCGTGCCTTGAATTACTTCCACCTGGCTGCAGTACGTGATTCTTGATC
CCGAGCTTCGGGTTGGAAGTGGGTGGGAGAGTTCGAGGCCTTGCGCTTAAGGAGCCCCTTCGCCTCGTGC
TTGAGTTGAGGCCTGGCCTGGGCGCTGGGGCCGCCGCGTGCGAATCTGGTGGCACCTTCGCGCCTGTCTC
GCTGCTTTCGATAAGTCTCTAGCCATTTAAAATTTTTGATGACCTGCTGCGACGCTTTTTTTCTGGCAAG
ATAGTCTTGTAAATGCGGGCCAAGATCTGCACACTGGTATTTCGGTTTTTGGGGCCGCGGGCGGCGACGG
GGCCCGTGCGTCCCAGCGCACATGTTCGGCGAGGCGGGGCCTGCGAGCGCGGCCACCGAGAATCGGACGG
GGGTAGTCTCAAGCTGGCCGGCCTGCTCTGGTGCCTGGCCTCGCGCCGCCGTGTATCGCCCCGCCCTGGG
CGGCAAGGCTGGCCCGGTCGGCACCAGTTGCGTGAGCGGAAAGATGGCCGCTTCCCGGCCCTGCTGCAGG
GAGCTCAAAATGGAGGACGCGGCGCTCGGGAGAGCGGGCGGGTGAGTCACCCACACAAAGGAAAAGGGCC
TTTCCGTCCTCAGCCGTCGCTTCATGTGACTCCACGGAGTACCGGGCGCCGTCCAGGCACCTCGATTAGT
TCTCGAGCTTTTGGAGTACGTCGTCTTTAGGTTGGGGGGAGGGGTTTTATGCGATGGAGTTTCCCCACAC
TGAGTGGGTGGAGACTGAAGTTAGGCCAGCTTGGCACTTGATGTAATTCTCCTTGGAATTTGCCCTTTTT
GAGTTTGGATCTTGGTTCATTCTCAAGCCTCAGACAGTGGTTCAAAGTTTTTTTCTTCCATTTCAGGTGT
CGTGACGTACGGCCACCATGACCGAGTACAAGCCCACGGTGCGCCTCGCCACCCGCGACGACGTCCCCAG
GGCCGTACGCACCCTCGCCGCCGCGTTCGCCGACTACCCCGCCACGCGCCACACCGTCGATCCGGACCGC
CACATCGAGCGGGTCACCGAGCTGCAAGAACTCTTCCTCACGCGCGTCGGGCTCGACATCGGCAAGGTGT
GGGTCGCGGACGACGGCGCCGCCGTGGCGGTCTGGACCACGCCGGAGAGCGTCGAAGCGGGGGCGGTGTT
CGCCGAGATCGGCCCGCGCATGGCCGAGTTGAGCGGTTCCCGGCTGGCCGCGCAGCAACAGATGGAAGGC
CTCCTGGCGCCGCACCGGCCCAAGGAGCCCGCGTGGTTCCTGGCCACCGTCGGAGTCTCGCCCGACCACC
AGGGCAAGGGTCTGGGCAGCGCCGTCGTGCTCCCCGGAGTGGAGGCGGCCGAGCGCGCCGGGGTGCCCGC
CTTCCTGGAGACCTCCGCGCCCCGCAACCTCCCCTTCTACGAGCGGCTCGGCTTCACCGTCACCGCCGAC
GTCGAGGTGCCCGAAGGACCGCGCACCTGGTGCATGACCCGCAAGCCCGGTGCCTGAACGCGTTAAGTCG
ACAATCAACCTCTGGATTACAAAATTTGTGAAAGATTGACTGGTATTCTTAACTATGTTGCTCCTTTTAC
GCTATGTGGATACGCTGCTTTAATGCCTTTGTATCATGCTATTGCTTCCCGTATGGCTTTCATTTTCTCC
TCCTTGTATAAATCCTGGTTGCTGTCTCTTTATGAGGAGTTGTGGCCCGTTGTCAGGCAACGTGGCGTGG
TGTGCACTGTGTTTGCTGACGCAACCCCCACTGGTTGGGGCATTGCCACCACCTGTCAGCTCCTTTCCGG
GACTTTCGCTTTCCCCCTCCCTATTGCCACGGCGGAACTCATCGCCGCCTGCCTTGCCCGCTGCTGGACA
GGGGCTCGGCTGTTGGGCACTGACAATTCCGTGGTGTTGTCGGGGAAATCATCGTCCTTTCCTTGGCTGC
TCGCCTGTGTTGCCACCTGGATTCTGCGCGGGACGTCCTTCTGCTACGTCCCTTCGGCCCTCAATCCAGC
GGACCTTCCTTCCCGCGGCCTGCTGCCGGCTCTGCGGCCTCTTCCGCGTCTTCGCCTTCGCCCTCAGACG
AGTCGGATCTCCCTTTGGGCCGCCTCCCCGCGTCGACTTTAAGACCAATGACTTACAAGGCAGCTGTAGA
TCTTAGCCACTTTTTAAAAGAAAAGGGGGGACTGGAAGGGCTAATTCACTCCCAACGAAGACAAGATCTG
CTTTTTGCTTGTACTGGGTCTCTCTGGTTAGACCAGATCTGAGCCTGGGAGCTCTCTGGCTAACTAGGGA
ACCCACTGCTTAAGCCTCAATAAAGCTTGCCTTGAGTGCTTCAAGTAGTGTGTGCCCGTCTGTTGTGTGA
CTCTGGTAACTAGAGATCCCTCAGACCCTTTTAGTCAGTGTGGAAAATCTCTAGCAGTACGTATAGTAGT
TCATGTCATCTTATTATTCAGTATTTATAACTTGCAAAGAAATGAATATCAGAGAGTGAGAGGAACTTGT
TTATTGCAGCTTATAATGGTTACAAATAAAGCAATAGCATCACAAATTTCACAAATAAAGCATTTTTTTC
ACTGCATTCTAGTTGTGGTTTGTCCAAACTCATCAATGTATCTTATCATGTCTGGCTCTAGCTATCCCGC
CCCTAACTCCGCCCATCCCGCCCCTAACTCCGCCCAGTTCCGCCCATTCTCCGCCCCATGGCTGACTAAT
TTTTTTTATTTATGCAGAGGCCGAGGCCGCCTCGGCCTCTGAGCTATTCCAGAAGTAGTGAGGAGGCTTT
TTTGGAGGCCTAGGGACGTACCCAATTCGCCCTATAGTGAGTCGTATTACGCGCGCTCACTGGCCGTCGT
TTTACAACGTCGTGACTGGGAAAACCCTGGCGTTACCCAACTTAATCGCCTTGCAGCACATCCCCCTTTC
GCCAGCTGGCGTAATAGCGAAGAGGCCCGCACCGATCGCCCTTCCCAACAGTTGCGCAGCCTGAATGGCG
AATGGG
[124 nt withheld, positions 3367-3490]
C
[91 nt withheld, positions 3492-3582]
A
[49 nt withheld, positions 3584-3632]
CCTTTGACGTTGGAGTCCACGTTCTTT
[37 nt withheld, positions 3660-3696]
ACCCTATCTCGGTCTATTCTTTTGATTTATAAGGGATTTTGCCGATTTCGGCCTATTGGTTAAAAAATGA
GCTGATTTAACAAAAATTTAACGCGAATTTTAACAAAATATTAACGCTTACAATTTAGGTGGCACTTTTC
GGGGAAATGTGCGCGGAACCCCTATTTGTTTATTTTTCTAAATACATTCAAATATGTATCCGCTCATGAG
ACAATAACCCTGATAAATGCTTCAATAATATTGAAAAAGGAAGAGTATGAGTATTCAACATTTCCGTGTC
GCCCTTATTCCCTTTTTTGCGGCATTTTGCCTTCCTGTTTTTGCTCACCCAGAAACGCTGGTGAAAGTAA
AAGATGCTGAAGATCAGTTGGGTGCACGAGTGGGTTACATCGAACTGGATCTCAACAGCGGTAAGATCCT
TGAGAGTTTTCGCCCCGAAGAACGTTTTCCAATGATGAGCACTTTTAAAGTTCTGCTATGTGGCGCGGTA
TTATCCCGTATTGACGCCGGGCAAGAGCAACTCGGTCGCCGCATACACTATTCTCAGAATGACTTGGTTG
AGTACTCACCAGTCACAGAAAAGCATCTTACGGATGGCATGACAGTAAGAGAATTATGCAGTGCTGCCAT
AACCATGAGTGATAACACTGCGGCCAACTTACTTCTGACAACGATCGGAGGACCGAAGGAGCTAACCGCT
TTTTTGCACAACATGGGGGATCATGTAACTCGCCTTGATCGTTGGGAACCGGAGCTGAATGAAGCCATAC
CAAACGACGAGCGTGACACCACGATGCCTGTAGCAATGGCAACAACGTTGCGCAAACTATTAACTGGCGA
ACTACTTACTCTAGCTTCCCGGCAACAATTAATAGACTGGATGGAGGCGGATAAAGTTGCAGGACCACTT
CTGCGCTCGGCCCTTCCGGCTGGCTGGTTTATTGCTGATAAATCTGGAGCCGGTGAGCGTGGGTCTCGCG
GTATCATTGCAGCACTGGGGCCAGATGGTAAGCCCTCCCGTATCGTAGTTATCTACACGACGGGGAGTCA
GGCAACTATGGATGAACGAAATAGACAGATCGCTGAGATAGGTGCCTCACTGATTAAGCATTGGTAACTG
TCAGACCAAGTTTACTCATATATACTTTAGATTGATTTAAAACTTCATTTTTAATTTAAAAGGATCTAGG
TGAAGATCCTTTTTGATAATCTCATGACCAAAATCCCTTAACGTGAGTTTTCGTTCCACTGAGCGTCAGA
CCCCGTAGAAAAGATCAAAGGATCTTCTTGAGATCCTTTTTTTCTGCGCGTAATCTGCTGCTTGCAAACA
AAAAAACCACCGCTACCAGCGGTGGTTTGTTTGCCGGATCAAGAGCTACCAACTCTTTTTCCGAAGGTAA
CTGGCTTCAGCAGAGCGCAGATACCAAATACTGTTCTTCTAGTGTAGCCGTAGTTAGGCCACCACTTCAA
GAACTCTGTAGCACCGCCTACATACCTCGCTCTGCTAATCCTGTTACCAGTGGCTGCTGCCAGTGGCGAT
AAGTCGTGTCTTACCGGGTTGGACTCAAGACGATAGTTACCGGATAAGGCGCAGCGGTCGGGCTGAACGG
GGGGTTCGTGCACACAGCCCAGCTTGGAGCGAACGACCTACACCGAACTGAGATACCTACAGCGTGAGCT
ATGAGAAAGCGCCACGCTTCCCGAAGGGAGAAAGGCGGACAGGTATCCGGTAAGCGGCAGGGTCGGAACA
GGAGAGCGCACGAGGGAGCTTCCAGGGGGAAACGCCTGGTATCTTTATAGTCCTGTCGGGTTTCGCCACC
TCTGACTTGAGCGTCGATTTTTGTGATGCTCGTCAGGGGGGCGGAGCCTATGGAAAAACGCCAGCAACGC
GGCCTTTTTACGGTTCCTGGCCTTTTGCTGGCCTTTTGCTCACATGTTCTTTCCTGCGTTATCCCCTGAT
TCTGTGGATAACCGTATTACCGCCTTTGAGTGAGCTGATACCGCTCGCCGCAGCCGAACGACCGAGCGCA
GCGAGTCAGTGAGCGAGGAAGCGGAAGAGCGCCCAATACGCAAACCGCCTCTCCCCGCGCGTTGGCCGAT
TCATTAATGCAGCTGGCACGACAGGTTTCCCGACTGGAAAGCGGGCAGTGAGCGCAACGCAATTAATGTG
AGTTAGCTCACTCATTAGGCACCCCAGGCTTTACACTTTATGCTTCCGGCTCGTATGTTGTGTGGAATTG
TGAGCGGATAACAATTTCACACAGGAAACAGCTATGACCATGATTACGCCAAGCGCGCAATTAACCCTCA
CTAAAGGGAACAAAAGCTGGAGCTGCAAGCTTAATGTAGTCTTATGCAATACTCTTGTAGTCTTGCAACA
TGGTAACGATGAGTTAGCAACATGCCTTACAAGGAGAGAAAAAGCACCGTGCATGCCGATTGGTGGAAGT
AAGGTGGTACGATCGTGCCTTATTAGGAAGGCAACAGACGGGTCTGACATGGATTGGACGAACCACTGAA
TTGCCGCATTGCAGAGATATTGTATTTAAGTGCCTAGCTCGATACATAAACGGGTCTCTCTGGTTAGACC
AGATCTGAGCCTGGGAGCTCTCTGGCTAACTAGGGAACCCACTGCTTAAGCCTCAATAAAGCTTGCCTTG
AGTGCTTCAAGTAGTGTGTGCCCGTCTGTTGTGTGACTCTGGTAACTAGAGATCCCTCAGACCCTTTTAG
TCAGTGTGGAAAATCTCTAGCAGTGGCGCCCGAACAGGGACTTGAAAGCGAAAGGGAAACCAGAGGAGCT
CTCTCGACGCAGGACTCGGCTTGCTGAAGCGCGCACGGCAAGAGGCGAGGGGCGGCGACTGGTGAGTACG
CCAAAAATTTTGACTAGCGGAGGCTAGAAGGAGAGAGATGGGTGCGAGAGCGTCAGTATTAAGCGGGGGA
GAATTAGATCGCGATGGGAAAAAATTCGGTTAAGGCCAGGGGGAAAGAAAAAATATAAATTAAAACATAT
AGTATGGGCAAGCAGGGAGCTAGAACGATTCGCAGTTAATCCTGGCCTGTTAGAAACATCAGAAGGCTGT
AGACAAATACTGGGACAGCTACAACCATCCCTTCAGACAGGATCAGAAGAACTTAGATCATTATATAATA
CAGTAGCAACCCTCTATTGTGTGCATCAAAGGATAGAGATAAAAGACACCAAGGAAGCTTTAGACAAGAT
AGAGGAAGAGCAAAACAAAAGTAAGACCACCGCACAGCAAGCGGCCGCTGATCTTCAGACCTGGAGGAGG
AGATATGAGGGACAATTGGAGAAGTGAATTATATAAATATAAAGTAGTAAAAATTGAACCATTAGGAGTA
GCACCCACCAAGGCAAAGAGAAGAGTGGTGCAGAGAGAAAAAAGAGCAGTGGGAATAGGAGCTTTGTTCC
TTGGGTTCTTGGGAGCAGCAGGAAGCACTATGGGCGCAGCGTCAATGACGCTGACGGTACAGGCCAGACA
ATTATTGTCTGGTATAGTGCAGCAGCAGAACAATTTGCTGAGGGCTATTGAGGCGCAACAGCATCTGTTG
CAACTCACAGTCTGGGGCATCAAGCAGCTCCAGGCAAGAATCCTGGCTGTGGAAAGATACCTAAAGGATC
AACAGCTCCTGGGGATTTGGGGTTGCTCTGGAAAACTCATTTGCACCACTGCTGTGCCTTGGAATGCTAG
TTGGAGTAATAAATCTCTGGAACAGATTTGGAATCACACGACCTGGATGGAGTGGGACAGAGAAATTAAC
AATTACACAAGCTTAATACACTCCTTAATTGAAGAATCGCAAAACCAGCAAGAAAAGAATGAACAAGAAT
TATTGGAATTAGATAAATGGGCAAGTTTGTGGAATTGGTTTAACATAACAAATTGGCTGTGGTATATAAA
ATTATTCATAATGATAGTAGGAGGCTTGGTAGGTTTAAGAATAGTTTTTGCTGTACTTTCTATAGTGAAT
AGAGTTAGGCAGGGATATTCACCATTATCGTTTCAGACCCACCTCCCAACCCCGAGGGGACCCAGAGAGG
GCCTATTTCCCATGATTCCTTCATATTTGCATATACGATACAAGGCTGTTAGAGAGATAATTAGAATTAA
TTTGACTGTAAACACAAAGATATTAGTACAAAATACGTGACGTAGAAAGTAATAATTTCTTGGGTAGTTT
GCAGTTTTAAAATTATGTTTTAAAATGGACTATCATATGCTTACCGTAACTTGAAAGTATTTCGATTTCT
TGGCTTTATATATCTTGTGGAAAGGACGAAACACCGCAATCGGCGACGTTTTAAATGTTTTAGAGCTAGA
AATAGCAAGTTAAAATAAGGCTAGTCCGTTATCAACTTGAAAAAGTGGCACCGAGTCGGTGCTTTTTTAA
GCTTGGCGTAACTAGATCTTGAGACAAATGGCAGTATTCATCCACAATTTTAAAAGAAAAGGGGGGATTG
GGGGGTACAGTGCAGGGGAAAGAATAGTAGACATAATAGCAACAGACATACAAACTAAAGAATTACAAAA
ACAAATTACAAAAATTCAAAATTTTCGGGTTTATTACAGGGACAGCAGAGATCCACTTTGGCGCCGGCTC
GAGGGGG
